>Addgene plasmid #156933 | pD649-HAsp-IGSF10(Trunc1)-Fc(DAPA)-AviTag-6xHis | depositor full sequence | sequence record 302975 | Full Sequence
TTTCAATATTATTGAAGCATTTATCAGGGTTATTGTCTCATGAGCGGATACATATTTGAATGTATTTAGA
AAAATAAACAAATAGGGGTCAGTGTTACAACCAATTAACCAATTCTGAACATTATCGCGAGCCCATTTAT
ACCTGAATATGGCTCATAACACCCCTTGCTCATGACCAAAATCCCTTAACGTGAGTTACGCGCGCGTCGT
TCCACTGAGCGTCAGACCCCGTAGAAAAGATCAAAGGATCTTCTTGAGATCCTTTTTTTCTGCGCGTAAT
CTGCTGCTTGCAAACAAAAAAACCACCGCTACCAGCGGTGGTTTGTTTGCCGGATCAAGAGCTACCAACT
CTTTTTCCGAAGGTAACTGGCTTCAGCAGAGCGCAGATACCAAATACTGTTCTTCTAGTGTAGCCGTAGT
TAGCCCACCACTTCAAGAACTCTGTAGCACCGCCTACATACCTCGCTCTGCTAATCCTGTTACCAGTGGC
TGCTGCCAGTGGCGATAAGTCGTGTCTTACCGGGTTGGACTCAAGACGATAGTTACCGGATAAGGCGCAG
CGGTCGGGCTGAACGGGGGGTTCGTGCACACAGCCCAGCTTGGAGCGAACGACCTACACCGAACTGAGAT
ACCTACAGCGTGAGCTATGAGAAAGCGCCACGCTTCCCGAAGGGAGAAAGGCGGACAGGTATCCGGTAAG
CGGCAGGGTCGGAACAGGAGAGCGCACGAGGGAGCTTCCAGGGGGAAACGCCTGGTATCTTTATAGTCCT
GTCGGGTTTCGCCACCTCTGACTTGAGCGTCGATTTTTGTGATGCTCGTCAGGGGGGCGGAGCCTATGGA
AAAACGCCAGCAACGCGGCCTTTTTACGGTTCCTGGCCTTTTGCTGGCCTTTTGCTCACATGTTCTTTCC
TGCGTTATCCCCTGATTCTGTGGATAACCGTATTACCGCCTTTGAGTGAGCTGATACCGCTCGCCGCAGC
CGAACGACCGAGCGCAGCGAGTCAGTGAGCGAGGAAGCGGAAGGCGAGAGTAGGGAACTGCCAGGCATCA
AACTAAGCAGAAGGCCCCTGACGGATGGCCTTTTTGCGTTTCTACAAACTCTTTCTGTGTTGTAAAACGA
CGGCCAGTCTTAAGCTCGGGCCCCCTGGGCGGTTCTGATAACGAGTAATCGTTAATCCGCAAATAACGTA
AAAACCCGCTTCGGCGGGTTTTTTTATGGGGGGAGTTTAGGGAAAGAGCATTTGTCAGAATATTTAAGGG
CGCCTGTCACTTTGCTTGATATATGAGAATTATTTAACCTTATAAATGAGAAAAAAGCAACGCACTTTAA
ATAAGATACGTTGCTTTTTCGATTGATGAACACCTATAATTAAACTATTCATCTATTATTTATGATTTTT
TGTATATACAATATTTCTAGTTTGTTAAAGAGAATTAAGAAAATAAATCTCGAAAATAATAAAGGGAAAA
TCAGTTTTTGATATCAAAATTATACATGTCAACGATAATACAAAATATAATACAAACTATAAGATGTTAT
CAGTATTTATTATCATTTAGAATAAATTTTGTGTCGCCCTTAATTGTGAGCGGATAACAATTACGAGCTT
CATGCACAGTGGCGTTGACTCAATATTGGCCATTAGCCATATTATTCATTGGTTATATAGCATAAATCAA
TATTGGCTATTGGCCATTGCATACGTTGTATCTATATCATAATATGTACATTTATATTGGCTCATGTCCA
ATATGACCGCCATGTTGGCATTGATTATTGACTAGTTATTAATAGTAATCAATTACGGGGTCATTAGTTC
ATAGCCCATATATGGAGTTCCGCGTTACATAACTTACGGTAAATGGCCCGCCTGGCTGACCGCCCAACGA
CCCCCGCCCATTGACGTCAATAATGACGTATGTTCCCATAGTAACGCCAATAGGGACTTTCCATTGACGT
CAATGGGTGGAGTATTTACGGTAAACTGCCCACTTGGCAGTACATCAAGTGTATCATATGCCAAGTACGC
CCCCTATTGACGTCAATGACGGTAAATGGCCCGCCTGGCATTATGCCCAGTACATGACCTTATGGGACTT
TCCTACTTGGCAGTACATCTACGTATTAGTCATCGCTATTACCATGGTGATGCGGTTTTGGCAGTACATC
AATGGGCGTGGATAGCGGTTTGACTCACGGGGATTTCCAAGTCTCCACCCCATTGACGTCAATGGGAGTT
TGTTTTGGCACCAAAATCAACGGGACTTTCCAAAATGTCGTAACAACTCCGCCCCATTGACGCAAATGGG
CGGTAGGCGTGTACGGTGGGAGGTCTATATAAGCAGAGCTCGTTTAGTGAACCGTCAGATCGCCTGGAGA
CGCCATCCACGCTGTTTTGACCTCCATAGAAGACACCGGGACCGATCCAGCCTCCGCGGCCGGGAACGGT
GCATTGGAACGCGGATTCCCCGTGCCAAGAGTGACGTAAGTACCGCCTATAGAGTCTATAGGCCCACCCC
CTTGGCTTCGTTAGAACGCGGCTACAATTAATACATAACCTTATGTATCATACACATACGATTTAGGTGA
CACTATAGAATAACATCCACTTTGCCTTTCTCTCCACAGGTGTCCACTCCCAGGTCCAACTGCACCTCGG
TTCTATCGAAAACGCGCCTGCTAGCGCCACCATGAAGACCATCATTGCCCTGAGCTACATCTTCTGCCTG
GTGTTCGCTGCGGCCGCCTGTCCTAGAAGATGTGCCTGTTACATGCCCACCGAGGTGCACTGTACCTTCA
GATACCTGACCAGCATTCCCGACAGCATCCCTCCAAACGTGGAACGGATCAACCTGGGCTACAATAGCCT
CGTGCGGCTGATGGAAACCGACTTCTCTGGCCTGACCAAGCTGGAACTGCTGATGCTGCACAGCAACGGC
ATCCACACAATCCCCGACAAGACCTTCAGCGATCTGCAGGCCCTCCAGGTGCTGAAGATGAGCTACAACA
AAGTGCGGAAGCTGCAGAAGGACACCTTCTACGGCCTGAGAAGCCTGACCAGACTGCACATGGACCACAA
CAACATCGAGTTCATCAACCCCGAGGTGTTCTATGGCCTGAACTTCCTGAGACTGGTGCACCTGGAAGGC
AACCAGCTGACAAAGCTGCACCCCGATACCTTCGTGTCCCTGAGCTACCTGCAGATTTTCAAGATCAGCT
TCATCAAGTTCCTCTACCTGAGCGACAACTTTCTGACCAGCCTGCCTCAAGAGATGGTGTCCTACATGCC
CGACCTGGACAGCCTGTATCTGCACGGCAATCCTTGGACCTGCGACTGCCACCTGAAGTGGCTGAGCGAC
TGGATTCAAGAGAAGCCCGACGTGATCAAGTGCAAGAAGGACAGAAGCCCTAGCAGCGCCCAGCAGTGCC
CTCTGTGTATGAACCCTAGAACCAGCAAGGGCAAGCCCCTGGCTATGGTGTCTGCCGCTGCCTTTCAGTG
TGCCAAGCCTACCATCGACAGCAGCCTGAAGTCCAAGAGCCTGACAATCCTGGAAGATAGCAGCAGCGCC
TTCATCAGCCCTCAGGGCTTTATGGCCCCTTTCGGCAGCCTGACACTGAACATGACCGACCAGAGCGGCA
ACGAGGCCAACATGGTCTGCAGCATCCAGAAGCCAAGCCGGACAAGCCCTATCGCCTTCACCGAAGAGAA
CGACTACATCGTGCTGAATACCAGCTTCTCCACCTTCCTCGTGTGCAACATCGACTACGGCCACATCCAG
CCTGTGTGGCAGATTCTGGCCCTGTACAGCGATAGCCCTCTGATCCTGGAAAGAAGCCATCTGCTGAGCG
AGACACCCCAGCTGTACTACAAGTACAAACAGGTGGCCCCTAAGCCTGAGGACATCTTCACCAATATCGA
GGCCGACCTGAGAGCCGATCCTAGCTGGCTGATGCAGGACCAGATCTCCCTGCAGCTGAATAGAACCGCC
ACCACCTTCAGCACACTGCAGATCCAGTACAGCAGCGACGCCCAGATTACACTGCCTAGAGCCGAGATGA
GGCCCGTGAAGCACAAGTGGACCATGATCAGCCGGGACAACAACACCAAACTGGAACACACAGTGCTCGT
CGGCGGCACCGTTGGACTGAATTGTCCTGGACAAGGCGACCCCACACCTCATGTTGATTGGCTGCTGGCC
GACGGCTCTAAAGTGCGGGCTCCTTATGTGTCCGAGGACGGCAGAATCCTGATCGACAAGTCCGGCAAAC
TCGAGCTGCAGATGGCCGATAGCTTCGACACAGGCGTGTACCACTGCATCTCCAGCAACTACGACGACGC
CGACATCCTGACCTACCGGATCACAGTGGTGGAACCCCTGGTGGAAGCCTATCAAGAGAATGGCATCCAC
CACACCGTGTTCATCGGCGAGACACTGGACCTGCCTTGTCACAGCACTGGCATCCCTGATGCCAGCATCT
CTTGGGTCATCCCCGGCAACAATGTGCTGTACCAGAGCAGCAGAGACAAGAAAGTGCTGAACAACGGCAC
CCTGAGAATCCTGCAAGTGACCCCTAAGGACCAGGGCTACTACAGATGTGTGGCCGCCAATCCTTCTGGC
GTGGACTTCCTGATCTTCCAAGTGTCTGGCGCGCCGGGCGGCGACAAGACCCACACCTGCCCCCCCTGCC
CAGCTCCAGAACTGCTGGGAGGGCCTTCCGTGTTCCTGTTCCCCCCCAAGCCCAAGGACACCCTGATGAT
CAGCAGGACCCCCGAGGTGACCTGCGTGGTGGTGGCCGTGTCCCACGAGGACCCAGAGGTGAAGTTCAAC
TGGTACGTGGACGGCGTGGAGGTGCACAACGCCAAGACCAAGCCCAGAGAGGAGCAGTACAACAGCACCT
ACAGGGTGGTGTCCGTGCTGACCGTGCTGCACCAGGACTGGCTGAACGGCAAAGAATACAAGTGCAAAGT
CTCCAACAAGGCCCTGGCTGCCCCAATCGAAAAGACAATCAGCAAGGCCAAGGGCCAGCCACGGGAGCCC
CAGGTGTACACCCTGCCCCCCAGCCGGGAGGAGATGACCAAGAACCAGGTGTCCCTGACCTGTCTGGTGA
AGGGCTTCTACCCCAGCGATATCGCCGTGGAGTGGGAGAGCAACGGCCAGCCCGAGAACAACTACAAGAC
CACCCCCCCAGTGCTGGACAGCGACGGCAGCTTCTTCCTGTACAGCAAGCTGACCGTGGACAAGTCCAGG
TGGCAGCAGGGCAACGTGTTCAGCTGCAGCGTGATGCACGAGGCCCTGCACAACCACTACACCCAGAAGT
CCCTGAGCCTGAGCCCCGGCGGCAGCGGTCTTAATGATATTTTCGAGGCTCAGAAGATTGAGTGGCATGA
ACACCACCACCATCACCACTAAGGCCGGCCTGTAGTCACTGGCACAACGCGTTACCCGGTAAGCCAATCG
GGTATACACGGTCGTCATACTGCAGACAGGGTTCTTCTACTTTGCAAGATAGTCTTGAGTAGTAAAATAA
ATAGATAGAGAAAATCAGCCTCGACTGTGCCTTCTAGTTGCCAGCCATCTGTTGTTTGCCCCTCCCCCGT
GCCTTCCTTGACCCTGGAAGGTGCCACTCCCACTGTCCTTTCCTAATAAAATGAGGAAATTGCATCACAA
CACTCAACCCTATCTCGGTCTATTCTTTTGATTTATAAGGGATTTTGCCGATTTCGGCCTATTGGTTAAA
AAATGAGCTGATTTAACAAAAATTTAACGCGAATTAATTCTGTGGAATGTGTGTCAGTTAGGGTGTGGAA
AGTCCCCAGGCTCCCCAGCAGGCAGAAGTATGCAAAGCATGCATCTCAATTAGTCAGCAACCAGGTGTGG
AAAGTCCCCAGGCTCCCCAGCAGGCAGAAGTATGCAAAGCATGCATCTCAATTAGTCAGCAACCATAGTC
CCGCCCCTAACTCCGCCCATCCCGCCCCTAACTCCGCCCAGTTCCGCCCATTCTCCGCCCCATGGCTGAC
TAATTTTTTTTATTTATGCAGAGGCCGAGGCCGCCTCTGCCTCTGAGCTATTCCAGAAGTAGTGAGGAGG
CTTTTTTGGAGGCCTAGGCTTTTGCAAAAAGCTCCCGGGAGCTTGTATATCCATTTTCGGATCTGATCAG
CACGTGTTGACAATTAATCATCGGCATAGTATATCGGCATAGTATAATACGACAAGGTGAGGAACTAAAC
CATGACCGAGTACAAGCCCACGGTGCGCCTCGCCACCCGCGACGACGTCCCCAGGGCCGTACGCACCCTC
GCCGCCGCGTTCGCCGACTACCCCGCCACGCGCCACACCGTCGATCCGGACCGCCACATCGAGCGGGTCA
CCGAGCTGCAAGAACTCTTCCTCACGCGCGTCGGGCTCGACATCGGCAAGGTGTGGGTCGCGGACGACGG
CGCCGCGGTGGCGGTCTGGACCACGCCGGAGAGCGTCGAAGCGGGGGCGGTGTTCGCCGAGATCGGCCCG
CGCATGGCCGAGTTGAGCGGTTCCCGGCTGGCCGCGCAGCAACAGATGGAAGGCCTCCTGGCGCCGCACC
GGCCCAAGGAGCCCGCGTGGTTCCTGGCCACCGTCGGCGTCTCGCCCGACCACCAGGGCAAGGGTCTGGG
CAGCGCCGTCGTGCTCCCCGGAGTGGAGGCGGCCGAGCGCGCCGGGGTGCCCGCCTTCCTGGAGACATCC
GCGCCCCGCAACCTCCCCTTCTACGAGCGGCTCGGCTTCACCGTCACCGCCGACGTCGAGGTGCCCGAAG
GACCGCGCACCTGGTGCATGACCCGCAAGCCCGGTGCCTGACACGTGCTACGAGATTTCGATTCCACCGC
CGCCTTCTATGAAAGGTTGGGCTTCGGAATCGTTTTCCGGGACGCCGGCTGGATGATCCTCCAGCGCGGG
GATCTCATGCTGGAGTTCTTCGCCCACCCCAACTTGTTTATTGCAGCTTATAATGGTTACAAATAAAGCA
ATAGCATCACAAATTTCACAAATAAAGCATTTTTTTCACTGCATTCTAGTTGTGGTTTGTCCAAACTCAT
CAATGTATCTTATCATGTCTGTATACCGTCGACCTCTAGCTAGAGCTTGGCGTAATCATGGTCATTACCA
ATGCTTAATCAGTGAGGCACCTATCTCAGCGATCTGTCTATTTCGTTCATCCATAGTTGCCTGACTCCCC
GTCGTGTAGATAACTACGATACGGGAGGGCTTACCATCTGGCCCCAGCGCTGCGATGATACCGCGAGAAC
CACGCTCACCGGCTCCGGATTTATCAGCAATAAACCAGCCAGCCGGAAGGGCCGAGCGCAGAAGTGGTCC
TGCAACTTTATCCGCCTCCATCCAGTCTATTAATTGTTGCCGGGAAGCTAGAGTAAGTAGTTCGCCAGTT
AATAGTTTGCGCAACGTTGTTGCCATCGCTACAGGCATCGTGGTGTCACGCTCGTCGTTTGGTATGGCTT
CATTCAGCTCCGGTTCCCAACGATCAAGGCGAGTTACATGATCCCCCATGTTGTGCAAAAAAGCGGTTAG
CTCCTTCGGTCCTCCGATCGTTGTCAGAAGTAAGTTGGCCGCAGTGTTATCACTCATGGTTATGGCAGCA
CTGCATAATTCTCTTACTGTCATGCCATCCGTAAGATGCTTTTCTGTGACTGGTGAGTACTCAACCAAGT
CATTCTGAGAATAGTGTATGCGGCGACCGAGTTGCTCTTGCCCGGCGTCAATACGGGATAATACCGCGCC
ACATAGCAGAACTTTAAAAGTGCTCATCATTGGAAAACGTTCTTCGGGGCGAAAACTCTCAAGGATCTTA
CCGCTGTTGAGATCCAGTTCGATGTAACCCACTCGTGCACCCAACTGATCTTCAGCATCTTTTACTTTCA
CCAGCGTTTCTGGGTGAGCAAAAACAGGAAGGCAAAATGCCGCAAAAAAGGGAATAAGGGCGACACGGAA
ATGTTGAATACTCATATTCTTCCTT
Features (pLannotate 1.2.2; 21 found; start..end, strand, type, name):
    119..143     -  CDS            KanR (fragment): aminoglycoside phosphotransferase; aph(3')-Ia; confers resistance to kanamycin
    254..842     +  rep_origin     ori: high-copy-number ColE1/pMB1/pBR322/pUC origin of replication
   1067..1084    +  terminator     rrnB T2 terminator (fragment): transcription terminator T2 from the E. coli rrnB gene
   1109..1128    -  CDS            lacZα (fragment): LacZα fragment of β-galactosidase; lacZ fragment
   1584..1600    +  protein_bind   lac operator: The lac repressor binds to the lac operator to inhibit transcription in E. coli. This inhibition can be relieved by adding lactose or isopropyl-β-D-thiogalactopyranoside (IPTG). lac repressor encoded by lacI
   1843..2146    +  enhancer       CMV enhancer: human cytomegalovirus immediate early enhancer
   2147..2350    +  promoter       CMV promoter: human cytomegalovirus (CMV) immediate early promoter
   2486..2529    +  intron         CMV intron (fragment): modified intron A from human cytomegalovirus
   2581..2599    +  promoter       SP6 promoter: promoter for bacteriophage SP6 RNA polymerase
   2603..2640    +  CDS            IgH signal sequence (fragment): signal sequence from the mouse immunoglobulin heavy chain variable region
   2719..4647    +  CDS            IGSF10 (fragment): IGS10_HUMAN - Also known as CMF608. Experimental evidence at protein level: Swiss-Prot protein existence level 1. Involved in the control of early migration of neurons expressing gonadotropin-releasing hormone (GNRH neurons) (By similarity). May be involved in the maintenance of osteochondroprogenitor cells pool (By similarity). From Homo sapiens (Human).
   4663..5340    +  CDS            IGHG1 (fragment): IGHG1_HUMAN - Experimental evidence at protein level: Swiss-Prot protein existence level 1. Constant region of immunoglobulin heavy chains. Immunoglobulins, also known as antibodies, are membrane-bound or secreted glycoproteins produced by B lymphocytes. In the recognition phase of humoral immunity, the membrane-bound immunoglobulins serve as receptors which, upon binding of a specific antigen, trigger the clonal expansion and differentiation of B lymphocytes into immunoglobulins- secreting plasma cells. Secreted immunoglobulins mediate the effector phase of humoral immunity, which results in
   5555..5666    +  polyA_signal   bGH poly(A) signal: bovine growth hormone polyadenylation signal
   5667..5775    +  rep_origin     f1 ori (fragment): f1 bacteriophage origin of replication; arrow indicates direction of (+) strand synthesis
   5789..6118    +  promoter       SV40 promoter: SV40 enhancer and early promoter
   6166..6213    +  promoter       EM7 promoter: synthetic bacterial promoter&nbsp
   6232..6831    +  CDS            PuroR (fragment): puromycin N-acetyltransferase; pac from Streptomyces; confers resistance to puromycin
   6841..6966    +  CDS            ble (fragment): BLE_KLEPN - Experimental evidence at protein level: Swiss-Prot protein existence level 1. Binding protein with a strong affinity to the bleomycin family of antibiotics. Binds to CL990; an antimitotic-antibiotic compound. From Klebsiella pneumoniae.
   6961..7082    +  polyA_signal   SV40 poly(A) signal: SV40 polyadenylation signal
   7135..7995    -  CDS            AmpR: β-lactamase; bla; confers resistance to ampicillin, carbenicillin, and related antibiotics
   7998..89      -  promoter       AmpR promoter (fragment) (across the origin): bla
