[The description below was written by a language model from this plasmid's Addgene catalogue record and pLannotate feature annotations shown in this document.]
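Description:
pD649-HAsp-IGSF10(Trunc1)-Fc(DAPA)-AviTag-6xHis is a mammalian expression plasmid of about 8 kb, built on the pD649 backbone, for producing a secreted, tagged fragment of the human cell-surface protein IGSF10 (also called CMF608). It is propagated in E. coli as a high-copy plasmid through a ColE1/pUC-type origin and selected with ampicillin via a full-length β-lactamase gene. The feature table also shows a cassette with the SV40 early promoter and the bacterial EM7 promoter upstream of a puromycin N-acetyltransferase coding region, ending in an SV40 poly(A) signal. This could allow puromycin selection in mammalian cells, although the catalogue entry does not mention this use. Small annotated fragments of KanR, lacZα, ble and the f1 origin appear to be nonfunctional backbone remnants. The depositor notes that some plasmids in this collection may carry an IS4-like transposase insertion upstream of the CMV promoter, but none is annotated here.

Expression is driven by the CMV immediate-early enhancer and promoter, followed by a fragment of CMV intron A. An SP6 promoter just upstream of the open reading frame serves as a sequencing primer site and could support in vitro transcription. The coding region starts with a signal peptide, named "HAsp" in the construct title and annotated as an IgH signal-sequence fragment, which directs the protein into the secretory pathway. The partial IGSF10 extracellular domain ("Trunc1") follows, cloned between retained NotI and AscI sites. It is fused at its C terminus to a human IgG1 Fc carrying the D265A and P329A (DAPA) mutations, which are generally used to reduce Fc effector binding. An AviTag for site-specific biotinylation and a 6xHis tag for metal-affinity purification come next, and a bGH poly(A) signal terminates the transcript. The plasmid belongs to a collection made for mapping extracellular interactions among human immunoglobulin-superfamily proteins.
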