Addgene plasmid #156933: pD649-HAsp-IGSF10(Trunc1)-Fc(DAPA)-AviTag-6xHis
Purpose: Mammalian expression of cell-surface protein partial extracellular domain fused to Fc(DAPA)-Avi-6xHis. Protein is secreted from cells.
Depositing lab: Chris Garcia. Depositing organization: Stanford University. Publication: A Human IgSF Cell-Surface Interactome Reveals a Complex Network of Protein-Protein Interactions. Wojtowicz WM, Vielmetter J, Fernandes RA, Siepe DH, Eastman CL, Chisholm GB, Cox S, Klock H, Anderson PW, Rue SM, Miller JJ, Glaser SM, Bragstad ML, Vance J, Lam AW, Lesley SA, Zinn K, Garcia KC. Cell. 2020 Aug 20;182(4):1027-1043.e17. doi: 10.1016/j.cell.2020.07.025. PubMed 32822567.
Backbone
  Vector backbone: pD649
  Backbone size w/o insert (bp): 6106
  Vector type: Mammalian Expression
Growth in bacteria
  Bacterial resistance: Ampicillin, 100 μg/mL
  Growth temperature: 37°C
  Growth strain: DH5alpha
  Copy number: High Copy
Gene/Insert
  Gene/Insert name: IGSF10 (alt name: IGS10)
  Species: H. sapiens (human)
  Insert size (bp): 1899
  Mutation: Fc region of human IgG contains D265A and P329A mutations (DAPA)
  Entrez Gene: IGSF10 (a.k.a. CMF608)
  Promoter: CMV/SP6
  Tag / fusion protein: Fc(DAPA)-AviTag-6xHis (C terminal on backbone)
  Cloning method: Restriction Enzyme; 5′ cloning site GCGGCCGC (not destroyed); 3′ cloning site GGCGCGCC (not destroyed)
  Sequencing primers: 5′ ATTTAGGTGACACTATAG; 3′ CACGTACCAGTTGAACTTCACC
Resource information
  A portion of this plasmid was derived from a plasmid made by: synthesis by ThermoFisher
Terms and licenses: Academic/Nonprofit Terms; Industry Terms: Not Available to Industry
Depositor comments: Some plasmids in this collection may have an IS4-like element ISVsa5 family transposase upstream of the CMV promoter.
How to cite: pD649-HAsp-IGSF10(Trunc1)-Fc(DAPA)-AviTag-6xHis was a gift from Chris Garcia (Addgene plasmid # 156933 ; http://n2t.net/addgene:156933 ; RRID:Addgene_156933)
