>Addgene plasmid #156933 | pD649-HAsp-IGSF10(Trunc1)-Fc(DAPA)-AviTag-6xHis | depositor partial sequence | sequence record 302976 | insert (extracellular domain truncation)
TGTCCTAGAAGATGTGCCTGTTACATGCCCACCGAGGTGCACTGTACCTTCAGATACCTGACCAGCATTC
CCGACAGCATCCCTCCAAACGTGGAACGGATCAACCTGGGCTACAATAGCCTCGTGCGGCTGATGGAAAC
CGACTTCTCTGGCCTGACCAAGCTGGAACTGCTGATGCTGCACAGCAACGGCATCCACACAATCCCCGAC
AAGACCTTCAGCGATCTGCAGGCCCTCCAGGTGCTGAAGATGAGCTACAACAAAGTGCGGAAGCTGCAGA
AGGACACCTTCTACGGCCTGAGAAGCCTGACCAGACTGCACATGGACCACAACAACATCGAGTTCATCAA
CCCCGAGGTGTTCTATGGCCTGAACTTCCTGAGACTGGTGCACCTGGAAGGCAACCAGCTGACAAAGCTG
CACCCCGATACCTTCGTGTCCCTGAGCTACCTGCAGATTTTCAAGATCAGCTTCATCAAGTTCCTCTACC
TGAGCGACAACTTTCTGACCAGCCTGCCTCAAGAGATGGTGTCCTACATGCCCGACCTGGACAGCCTGTA
TCTGCACGGCAATCCTTGGACCTGCGACTGCCACCTGAAGTGGCTGAGCGACTGGATTCAAGAGAAGCCC
GACGTGATCAAGTGCAAGAAGGACAGAAGCCCTAGCAGCGCCCAGCAGTGCCCTCTGTGTATGAACCCTA
GAACCAGCAAGGGCAAGCCCCTGGCTATGGTGTCTGCCGCTGCCTTTCAGTGTGCCAAGCCTACCATCGA
CAGCAGCCTGAAGTCCAAGAGCCTGACAATCCTGGAAGATAGCAGCAGCGCCTTCATCAGCCCTCAGGGC
TTTATGGCCCCTTTCGGCAGCCTGACACTGAACATGACCGACCAGAGCGGCAACGAGGCCAACATGGTCT
GCAGCATCCAGAAGCCAAGCCGGACAAGCCCTATCGCCTTCACCGAAGAGAACGACTACATCGTGCTGAA
TACCAGCTTCTCCACCTTCCTCGTGTGCAACATCGACTACGGCCACATCCAGCCTGTGTGGCAGATTCTG
GCCCTGTACAGCGATAGCCCTCTGATCCTGGAAAGAAGCCATCTGCTGAGCGAGACACCCCAGCTGTACT
ACAAGTACAAACAGGTGGCCCCTAAGCCTGAGGACATCTTCACCAATATCGAGGCCGACCTGAGAGCCGA
TCCTAGCTGGCTGATGCAGGACCAGATCTCCCTGCAGCTGAATAGAACCGCCACCACCTTCAGCACACTG
CAGATCCAGTACAGCAGCGACGCCCAGATTACACTGCCTAGAGCCGAGATGAGGCCCGTGAAGCACAAGT
GGACCATGATCAGCCGGGACAACAACACCAAACTGGAACACACAGTGCTCGTCGGCGGCACCGTTGGACT
GAATTGTCCTGGACAAGGCGACCCCACACCTCATGTTGATTGGCTGCTGGCCGACGGCTCTAAAGTGCGG
GCTCCTTATGTGTCCGAGGACGGCAGAATCCTGATCGACAAGTCCGGCAAACTCGAGCTGCAGATGGCCG
ATAGCTTCGACACAGGCGTGTACCACTGCATCTCCAGCAACTACGACGACGCCGACATCCTGACCTACCG
GATCACAGTGGTGGAACCCCTGGTGGAAGCCTATCAAGAGAATGGCATCCACCACACCGTGTTCATCGGC
GAGACACTGGACCTGCCTTGTCACAGCACTGGCATCCCTGATGCCAGCATCTCTTGGGTCATCCCCGGCA
ACAATGTGCTGTACCAGAGCAGCAGAGACAAGAAAGTGCTGAACAACGGCACCCTGAGAATCCTGCAAGT
GACCCCTAAGGACCAGGGCTACTACAGATGTGTGGCCGCCAATCCTTCTGGCGTGGACTTCCTGATCTTC
CAAGTGTCT
